Addgene plasmid #190153: AAV_pMBP-dnVamp2-P2AT2A-EGFP-caax
Purpose: Expresses dominant-negative Vamp2 (mouse Vamp2 AA 1-94) plus membrane-targeted EGFP in oligodendrocytes; AAV vector
Depositing lab: Brad Zuchero. Depositing organization: Stanford University. Publication: CNS myelination requires VAMP2/3-mediated membrane expansion in oligodendrocytes. Lam M, Takeo K, Almeida RG, Cooper MH, Wu K, Iyer M, Kantarci H, Zuchero JB. Nat Commun. 2022 Sep 23;13(1):5583. doi: 10.1038/s41467-022-33200-4. PubMed 36151203.
Backbone
  Vector backbone: pBZ-167 AAV CMV promoter base vector
  Backbone manufacturer: Zuchero lab
  Backbone size w/o insert (bp): 4561
  Total vector size (bp): 5640
  Modifications to backbone: Removed CMV promoter, replaced with MBP promoter for oligodendrocyte expression (Gow...Lazzarini 1991, PMID:1383235)
  Vector type: Mammalian Expression, AAV
Growth in bacteria
  Bacterial resistance: Ampicillin, 100 μg/mL
  Growth temperature: 37°C
  Growth strain: NEB Stable
  Growth instructions: Due to repetitive elements (AAV ITRs) we propagate using recombination-deficient bacteria, eg Stabl3 or NEB Stable. Alternatively it may be possible to use a standard bacterial strain and grow at 30C for longer, which may reduce recombination. Always fully sequence after propagation.
  Copy number: High Copy
Gene/Insert
  Gene/Insert name: Vamp2
  Species: M. musculus (mouse)
  Insert size (bp): 282
  Mutation: Truncation that includes only AA #1-94
  Entrez Gene: Vamp2 (a.k.a. Syb-2, Syb2, Vamp-2, sybII)
  Promoter: MBP
  Tag / fusion protein: P2AT2A-EGFP-caax (C terminal on insert)
  Cloning method: Ligation Independent Cloning
  Sequencing primers: 5′ GCCTCTTTTCCCGAGATG; 3′ TATTAGGACAAGGCTGGTGGGCAC
Resource information
  A portion of this plasmid was derived from a plasmid made by: Vamp2 was was from Prof. Stephanie Gupton MBP promoter was from Gow...Lazzarini (JCB 1991) P2AT2A was from Addgene #87828, a kind gift of the Andrea Musacchio lab
Terms and licenses: Academic/Nonprofit Terms; Industry Terms: Not Available to Industry
Depositor comments: Uribina...& Gupton; PMID: 29351997 Gow...& Lazzarini; PMID:1383235 Pan... & Musacchio; PMID: 28059702. Please visit https://www.biorxiv.org/content/10.1101/2022.07.08.498895v1 for bioRxiv preprint.
How to cite: AAV_pMBP-dnVamp2-P2AT2A-EGFP-caax was a gift from Brad Zuchero (Addgene plasmid # 190153 ; http://n2t.net/addgene:190153 ; RRID:Addgene_190153)
