[The description below was written by a language model from this plasmid's Addgene catalogue record and pLannotate feature annotations shown in this document.]
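Description:
AAV_pMBP-dnVamp2-P2AT2A-EGFP-caax is an AAV transfer plasmid for mammalian expression, built on a lab-made AAV base vector whose CMV promoter was removed and replaced with a myelin basic protein (MBP) promoter to direct expression to oligodendrocytes. The expression cassette is flanked by AAV2 inverted terminal repeats, which allow the intervening DNA to be packaged into recombinant AAV particles. The right ITR is annotated in full, while only short fragments of the left ITR were detected. In bacteria the plasmid is maintained at high copy by a ColE1/pUC-type origin and selected with ampicillin through the bla gene. An f1 origin is also present. Because the ITRs are repetitive, the depositor propagates it in recombination-deficient strains.

The payload is a truncated mouse Vamp2 encoding only amino acids 1–94 (282 bp), described as dominant-negative. It is joined through a tandem P2A-T2A self-cleaving peptide to EGFP carrying a C-terminal CAAX motif, annotated as an H-Ras fragment, which targets the fluorescent protein to membranes. One MBP-driven transcript should therefore give two separate proteins, so cells expressing the Vamp2 fragment are marked and their membranes outlined. A human growth hormone polyadenylation signal terminates the transcript. A short region upstream of Vamp2 matches Mbp coding sequence, presumably part of the promoter fragment. The associated work concerns VAMP2/3-mediated membrane expansion during CNS myelination. The sequenced record is 6,624 nt, longer than the 5,640 bp catalogue size, and the record does not explain this difference.
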