Features (pLannotate 1.2.2; 15 found; start..end, strand, type, name):
     22..49      +  repeat_region  AAV2 ITR (fragment): inverted terminal repeat of adeno-associated virus serotype 2 inverted
     78..96      +  repeat_region  AAV2 ITR (fragment): inverted terminal repeat of adeno-associated virus serotype 2 inverted
   1849..2103    +  CDS            Mbp (fragment): MBP_MOUSE - Also known as Shi. Experimental evidence at protein level: Swiss-Prot protein existence level 1. The classic group of MBP isoforms (isoform 4-isoform 13) are with PLP the most abundant protein components of the myelin membrane in the CNS. They have a role in both its formation and stabilization. The non-classic group of MBP isoforms (isoform 1-isoform 3/Golli-MBPs) may preferentially have a role in the early developing brain long before myelination, maybe as components of transcriptional complexes, and may also be involved in signaling pathways in T-cells and neural cells. Differen
   2149..2430    +  CDS            Vamp2 (fragment): VAMP2_MOUSE - Also known as Syb2. Experimental evidence at protein level: Swiss-Prot protein existence level 1. Involved in the targeting and/or fusion of transport vesicles to their target membrane (PubMed:9430681). Major SNARE protein of synaptic vesicles which mediates fusion of synaptic vesicles to release neurotransmitters. Essential for fast vesicular exocytosis and activity-dependent neurotransmitter release as well as fast endocytosis that mediates rapid reuse of synaptic vesicles (PubMed:15475946). Modulates the gating characteristics of the delayed rectifier voltage- dependent potass
   2575..3291    +  CDS            EGFP: EGFP is a basic (constitutively fluorescent) green fluorescent protein published in 1996, derived from Aequorea victoria. It is reported to be a rapidly-maturing weak dimer with moderate acid sensitivity.
   3307..3369    +  CDS            H-Ras (fragment): human small GTPase proto-oncoprotein
   3381..3857    +  polyA_signal   hGH poly(A) signal: human growth hormone polyadenylation signal
   3897..4037    +  repeat_region  AAV2 ITR: inverted terminal repeat of adeno-associated virus serotype 2 inverted
   4042..4093    -  misc_feature   bom (fragment): basis of mobility region from pBR322
   4112..4567    +  rep_origin     f1 ori (sequence partly withheld): f1 bacteriophage origin of replication; arrow indicates direction of (+) strand synthesis
   4568..4617    -  misc_feature   bom (fragment): basis of mobility region from pBR322
   4719..4754    -  CDS            rop (fragment): Rop protein, which maintains plasmids at low copy number; rop
   4849..4953    +  promoter       AmpR promoter: bla
   4954..5814    +  CDS            AmpR: β-lactamase; bla; confers resistance to ampicillin, carbenicillin, and related antibiotics
   5985..6573    +  rep_origin     ori: high-copy-number ColE1/pMB1/pBR322/pUC origin of replication
>Addgene plasmid #190153 | AAV_pMBP-dnVamp2-P2AT2A-EGFP-caax | addgene full sequence | sequence record 378603 | Addgene NGS Result
GCTCACATGTCCTGCAGGCAGCTGCGCGCTCGCTCGCTCACTGAGGCCGCCCGGGCGTCGGGCGACCTTT
GGTCGCCCGGCCTCAGTGAGCGAGCGCGCAGAGAGGGAGTGGCCAACTCCATCACTAGGGGTTCCTGCGG
CCGCACGCGTGAGCTCCTTCCTGCTTAGGCCGTGTCTGCTCTGTCAGTCTTTCCTCTGGCTCTAGTCTGT
CCATCTGCAGGGATAACCTCCCAAGGGCCCTCTTGTTGGCTGTTCACCTTCCGTCTGTCTTCATAGCCTC
CTGATGAGAGAGCGCGCACACACAGGCTACCTGACTGATGTGTTGCTGCACTGTGGGGTCCAGTGACACA
GCTGTGGAGGTCAGGAACCCAGAATTAAGCTGTCTGGGAGCCACAAGTTTCAAGAGTCCATGCTATGGCT
CCTACATGCAGGTGGTGCCAGCAGCATTCCTTGGTGTCCTGTGGCTGTGGTTGCATCTCTGACTCTCCTC
CACCTATCACATTCCTTCTCCAGTACCAGGCCTCTGTGTCTCAGTTTTCCTCTCTCACAAGATCCCTAGC
TTCAGGATTGCACCCACCTCCACTAGCCATGAGCCCGTCCTCACTGGATCACGTCTGCAAAGACTCTATT
TCCAGTTAAAGTCACAGACACGGGCATAGAGAGGGGGATAGGATATGAAAATATCAGTTGGGGGAGGGGC
ATTCAATTCTTAGCTCACATTTTCTTCATCCAATTTCCCCCACTAGAATGTAAGCTTTGAGAGAAAAGGG
ACCAGATCTTATTCCTCACCGTGGCTTTAACACTTAGAGAAAATGCATCCCCTCTAATCAATAAGTCATC
GACAGTGGGTAGATGGAGGAACGGCAGTGCGTAGTAGGATGCGTGCAAGCATAGTCTCGTGCATGGGTGC
ATAGATCGCTGGGCAGGTGGACAAGGTGGGGGTGGATAAAGAAGTGGGTAGATGATTGATGTTAGGTAAA
TATCACTGGGTGGACAGATGGGTGGTAGGTGGATGGATGGTTAGAATAGTCAGAAGAGGGATGGATTGAT
AAGGTGAACAGATGATAAATGGGTGATAGACTGGAAGGGTTGTCAAAAGAGGATAAGGGAAGTGTGAGCT
AGCCGTATTTCTAAGGTCAGTAATAGAGTTGGGAGAAGAGGTTAAGTTACATCCATTTAAACCTCACACG
AAGCTGAGAGGGAATGGACTTGCTGCCGTTGGTGAGGAAAGCGTTGCATTTCCCGTGTGCTTGGTTGTGA
AGTGCTCAGGTCCCACATGAAGCAGTCAGGTTACTGCGGCTTACAGAGGAGCCAGATCCAAATGCCCCGA
GTAAGCACGTCCCCGAGCCAGAGGCCTCCAGCGGAATCCGGGAGAGGGATTGCTCAGTGCCCTGCTTCCC
TGGACTGTAAGCTGCAGAAAGATGTGGGAAGTCCTGTTCTCCACTGAGAACACTAAAAGCACCTTTTGTC
AAACGACCGCTTCACATCTGGGGCTTGTGCACTGGTGGCCTTTTAAACCAGAGACAACCCACAAGATACC
TAACCTGCGGGGCTCTCTGGTACAGTGAGCAACTCAGGAAATGCTTTGGCTTGATTGCTGTGGGCTCTCA
GGCCATCGCCCTCTGGAGTGGTTCTTTTAATGAGAACCTGAAGATTGGCCCCTGAGCCATGTATACCAAG
CAAGCTCAATCCAGGTTAGCTCCCTCTGGTTGGGGCAAGCTAACGTGCTCCTTGGGCCCCGCGCGTAACT
GTGCGTTTTATAGGAGACAGCTAGTTCAAGACCCCAGGAAGAAAGCGGCTTTGTCCCCCTCTAGGCCTCG
TACAGGCCCACATTCATATCTCATTGTTGTTGCAGGGGAGGCAGATGCGATCCAGAACAATGGGACCTCG
GCTGAGGACACGGCGGTGACAGACTCCAAGCACACAGCAGACCCAAAGAATAACTGGCAAGGCGCCCACC
CAGCTGACCCAGGGAACCGCCCCCACTTGATCCGCCTCTTTTCCCGAGATGCCCCGGGAAGGGAGGACAA
CACCTTCAAAGACAGGCCCTCAGAGTCCGACGAGCTTCAGACCATCCAAGAAGACCCCACAGCAGCTTCC
GGAAGCTCGAATAATTCTAGGATCCGAACATCGATTGAATTCGCCACCATGTCGGCTACCGCTGCCACCG
TCCCGCCTGCCGCCCCGGCCGGCGAGGGTGGCCCCCCTGCACCTCCTCCAAACCTTACTAGTAACAGGAG
ACTGCAGCAGACCCAGGCCCAGGTGGATGAGGTGGTGGACATCATGAGGGTGAATGTGGACAAGGTCCTG
GAGCGGGACCAGAAGTTGTCGGAGCTGGATGACCGTGCAGATGCCCTCCAGGCAGGGGCCTCCCAGTTTG
AAACAAGTGCAGCCAAGCTCAAGCGCAAATACTGGTGGAAAAACCTCAAGACCGGTAGCGGCGGAAGCGC
TACTAACTTCAGCCTGCTGAAGCAGGCTGGAGACGTGGAGGAGAACCCTGGACCTGGAAGCGGAGAGGGC
AGAGGGAGTCTGCTAACATGCGGTGACGTCGAGGAGAATCCTGGACCTGCTAGCATGGTGAGCAAGGGCG
AGGAGCTGTTCACCGGGGTGGTGCCCATCCTGGTCGAGCTGGACGGCGACGTAAACGGCCACAAGTTCAG
CGTGTCCGGCGAGGGCGAGGGCGATGCCACCTACGGCAAGCTGACCCTGAAGTTCATCTGCACCACCGGC
AAGCTGCCCGTGCCCTGGCCCACCCTCGTGACCACCCTGACCTACGGCGTGCAGTGCTTCAGCCGCTACC
CCGACCACATGAAGCAGCACGACTTCTTCAAGTCCGCCATGCCCGAAGGCTACGTCCAGGAGCGCACCAT
CTTCTTCAAGGACGACGGCAACTACAAGACCCGCGCCGAGGTGAAGTTCGAGGGCGACACCCTGGTGAAC
CGCATCGAGCTGAAGGGCATCGACTTCAAGGAGGACGGCAACATCCTGGGGCACAAGCTGGAGTACAACT
ACAACAGCCACAACGTCTATATCATGGCCGACAAGCAGAAGAACGGCATCAAGGTGAACTTCAAGATCCG
CCACAACATCGAGGACGGCAGCGTGCAGCTCGCCGACCACTACCAGCAGAACACCCCCATCGGCGACGGC
CCCGTGCTGCTGCCCGACAACCACTACCTGAGCACCCAGTCCGCCCTGAGCAAAGACCCCAACGAGAAGC
GCGATCACATGGTCCTGCTGGAGTTCGTGACCGCCGCCGGGATCACTCTCGGCATGGACGAGCTGTACAA
GTCCGGACTCAGATCTAAGCTGAACCCTCCTGATGAGAGTGGCCCCGGCTGCATGAGCTGCAAGTGTGTG
CTCTCCTGATAAAGATCTACGGGTGGCATCCCTGTGACCCCTCCCCAGTGCCTCTCCTGGCCCTGGAAGT
TGCCACTCCAGTGCCCACCAGCCTTGTCCTAATAAAATTAAGTTGCATCATTTTGTCTGACTAGGTGTCC
TTCTATAATATTATGGGGTGGAGGGGGGTGGTATGGAGCAAGGGGCAAGTTGGGAAGACAACCTGTAGGG
CCTGCGGGGTCTATTGGGAACCAAGCTGGAGTGCAGTGGCACAATCTTGGCTCACTGCAATCTCCGCCTC
CTGGGTTCAAGCGATTCTCCTGCCTCAGCCTCCCGAGTTGTTGGGATTCCAGGCATGCATGACCAGGCTC
AGCTAATTTTTGTTTTTTTGGTAGAGACGGGGTTTCACCATATTGGCCAGGCTGGTCTCCAACTCCTAAT
CTCAGGTGATCTACCCACCTTGGCCTCCCAAATTGCTGGGATTACAGGCGTGAACCACTGCTCCCTTCCC
TGTCCTTCTGATTTTGTAGGTAACCACGTGCGGACCGAGCGGCCGCAGGAACCCCTAGTGATGGAGTTGG
CCACTCCCTCTCTGCGCGCTCGCTCGCTCACTGAGGCCGGGCGACCAAAGGTCGCCCGACGCCCGGGCTT
TGCCCGGGCGGCCTCAGTGAGCGAGCGAGCGCGCAGCTGCCTGCAGGGGCGCCTGATGCGGTATTTTCTC
CTTACGCATCTGTGCGGTATTTCACACCGCATA
[95 nt withheld, positions 4094-4188]
T
[46 nt withheld, positions 4190-4235]
C
[141 nt withheld, positions 4237-4377]
CCTTTGACGTTGGAGTCCACGTTCTTT
[37 nt withheld, positions 4405-4441]
ACTCTATCTCGGGCTATTCTTTTGATTTATAAGGGATTTTGCCGATTTCGGTCTATTGGTTAAAAAATGA
GCTGATTTAACAAAAATTTAACGCGAATTTTAACAAAATATTAACGTTTACAATTTTATGGTGCACTCTC
AGTACAATCTGCTCTGATGCCGCATAGTTAAGCCAGCCCCGACACCCGCCAACACCCGCTGACGCGCCCT
GACGGGCTTGTCTGCTCCCGGCATCCGCTTACAGACAAGCTGTGACCGTCTCCGGGAGCTGCATGTGTCA
GAGGTTTTCACCGTCATCACCGAAACGCGCGAGACGAAAGGGCCTCGTGATACGCCTATTTTTATAGGTT
AATGTCATGATAATAATGGTTTCTTAGACGTCAGGTGGCACTTTTCGGGGAAATGTGCGCGGAACCCCTA
TTTGTTTATTTTTCTAAATACATTCAAATATGTATCCGCTCATGAGACAATAACCCTGATAAATGCTTCA
ATAATATTGAAAAAGGAAGAGTATGAGTATTCAACATTTCCGTGTCGCCCTTATTCCCTTTTTTGCGGCA
TTTTGCCTTCCTGTTTTTGCTCACCCAGAAACGCTGGTGAAAGTAAAAGATGCTGAAGATCAGTTGGGTG
CACGAGTGGGTTACATCGAACTGGATCTCAACAGCGGTAAGATCCTTGAGAGTTTTCGCCCCGAAGAACG
TTTTCCAATGATGAGCACTTTTAAAGTTCTGCTATGTGGCGCGGTATTATCCCGTATTGACGCCGGGCAA
GAGCAACTCGGTCGCCGCATACACTATTCTCAGAATGACTTGGTTGAGTACTCACCAGTCACAGAAAAGC
ATCTTACGGATGGCATGACAGTAAGAGAATTATGCAGTGCTGCCATAACCATGAGTGATAACACTGCGGC
CAACTTACTTCTGACAACGATCGGAGGACCGAAGGAGCTAACCGCTTTTTTGCACAACATGGGGGATCAT
GTAACTCGCCTTGATCGTTGGGAACCGGAGCTGAATGAAGCCATACCAAACGACGAGCGTGACACCACGA
TGCCTGTAGCAATGGCAACAACGTTGCGCAAACTATTAACTGGCGAACTACTTACTCTAGCTTCCCGGCA
ACAATTAATAGACTGGATGGAGGCGGATAAAGTTGCAGGACCACTTCTGCGCTCGGCCCTTCCGGCTGGC
TGGTTTATTGCTGATAAATCTGGAGCCGGTGAGCGTGGGTCTCGCGGTATCATTGCAGCACTGGGGCCAG
ATGGTAAGCCCTCCCGTATCGTAGTTATCTACACGACGGGGAGTCAGGCAACTATGGATGAACGAAATAG
ACAGATCGCTGAGATAGGTGCCTCACTGATTAAGCATTGGTAACTGTCAGACCAAGTTTACTCATATATA
CTTTAGATTGATTTAAAACTTCATTTTTAATTTAAAAGGATCTAGGTGAAGATCCTTTTTGATAATCTCA
TGACCAAAATCCCTTAACGTGAGTTTTCGTTCCACTGAGCGTCAGACCCCGTAGAAAAGATCAAAGGATC
TTCTTGAGATCCTTTTTTTCTGCGCGTAATCTGCTGCTTGCAAACAAAAAAACCACCGCTACCAGCGGTG
GTTTGTTTGCCGGATCAAGAGCTACCAACTCTTTTTCCGAAGGTAACTGGCTTCAGCAGAGCGCAGATAC
CAAATACTGTTCTTCTAGTGTAGCCGTAGTTAGGCCACCACTTCAAGAACTCTGTAGCACCGCCTACATA
CCTCGCTCTGCTAATCCTGTTACCAGTGGCTGCTGCCAGTGGCGATAAGTCGTGTCTTACCGGGTTGGAC
TCAAGACGATAGTTACCGGATAAGGCGCAGCGGTCGGGCTGAACGGGGGGTTCGTGCACACAGCCCAGCT
TGGAGCGAACGACCTACACCGAACTGAGATACCTACAGCGTGAGCTATGAGAAAGCGCCACGCTTCCCGA
AGGGAGAAAGGCGGACAGGTATCCGGTAAGCGGCAGGGTCGGAACAGGAGAGCGCACGAGGGAGCTTCCA
GGGGGAAACGCCTGGTATCTTTATAGTCCTGTCGGGTTTCGCCACCTCTGACTTGAGCGTCGATTTTTGT
GATGCTCGTCAGGGGGGCGGAGCCTATGGAAAAACGCCAGCAACGCGGCCTTTTTACGGTTCCTGGCCTT
TTGCTGGCCTTTT
